>Addgene plasmid #22536 | pCAG-HDAC4-IGd2 | addgene partial sequence | sequence record 28335 | 22536 with hHDAC4-F3 (tgagagcgatgaggaagagg)
AGCCGGGCNGCGCCAGCCCAGTGAGCAGGAGCTGCTCTTCAGACAGCAAGCCCTCCTGCTGGAGCAGCAG
CGGATCCACCAGCTGAGGAACTACCAGGCGTCCATGGAGGCCGCCGGCATCCCCGTGTCCTTCGGCGGCC
ACAGGCCTCTGTCCCGGGCGCAGTCCTCACCCGCGTCTGCCACCTTCCCCGTGTCTGTGCAGGAGCCCCC
CACCAAGCCGAGGTTCACGACAGGCCTCGTGTATGACACGCTGATGCTGAAGCACCAGTGCACCTGCGGG
AGTAGCAGCAGCCACCCCGAGCACGCCGGGAGGATCCAGAGCATCTGGTCCCGCCTGCAGGAGACGGGCC
TCCGGGGCAAATGCGAGTGCATCCGCGGACGCAAGGCCACCCTGGAGGAGCTACAGACGGTGCACTCGGA
AGCCCACACCCTCCTGTATGGCACGAACCCCCTCAACCGGCAGAAACTGGACAGTAAGAAACTTCTAGGC
TCGCTCGCCTCCGTGTTCGTCCGGCTCCCTTGCGGTGGTGTTGGGGTGGACAGTGACACCATATGGAACG
AGGTGCACTCGGCGGGGGCAGCCCGCCTGGCTGTGGGCTGCGTGGTAGAGCTGGTCTTCAAGGTGGCCAC
AGGGGAGCTGAAGAATGGCTTTGCTGTGGTCCGCCCCCCCTNGACACCATGCGGAGGAGAGCACGCCCAT
GGGCTTTTGCTACTTCAACTTCCGTGGCCGTGGCAGCCAAGCTTCTGCAGCAGAGGTTGAGCGTGAGCAA
GATCCTCATCGTGGNCTGN
