[The description below was written by a language model from this plasmid's Addgene catalogue record.]
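Description:
pCAG-HDAC4-IGd2 is a mammalian expression plasmid built on the pCAG IGd2 backbone (about 6.3 kb without insert), carrying a roughly 3.3 kb human histone deacetylase 4 (HDAC4) insert. It is maintained in E. coli as a high-copy plasmid under ampicillin selection. The record does not list individual regulatory features, but the backbone name and the pCAG-F sequencing primer indicate the CAG promoter, a strong composite CMV enhancer/chicken beta-actin promoter widely used for robust expression in mammalian cells. The HDAC4 fragment was inserted by restriction cloning at an EcoRV site, which was destroyed at both junctions.

Downstream of the insert lies the "IGd2" cassette, defined in the record as an IRES followed by a destabilized GFP. The IRES allows GFP to be translated from the same transcript that carries the HDAC4 sequence, so fluorescence reports on the abundance of that bicistronic mRNA. Because destabilized GFP turns over quickly, the signal follows changes in transcript level more closely than a stable GFP would.

This arrangement fits the stated purpose: the plasmid is meant for RNAi screening and explicitly not for HDAC4 expression. The usual logic of such a sensor is that an effective shRNA or siRNA against HDAC4 degrades the shared transcript and reduces GFP fluorescence, giving a readout of knockdown efficiency, although the record itself refers to the associated publication for details. That work concerned the role of HDAC4 in neuronal survival in normal and diseased retinas. No feature table was supplied, so element positions and other backbone components cannot be confirmed here.
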