Addgene plasmid #22536: pCAG-HDAC4-IGd2
Purpose: To be used for the RNAi screening purposes (not for HDAC4 expression); see paper
Depositing lab: Connie Cepko. Depositing organization: Harvard Medical School. Publication: HDAC4 regulates neuronal survival in normal and diseased retinas. Chen B, Cepko CL. Science. 2009 Jan 9. 323(5911):256-9. 10.1126/science.1166226 PubMed 19131628.
Backbone
  Vector backbone: pCAG IGd2
  Backbone size w/o insert (bp): 6262
  Vector type: Mammalian Expression
Growth in bacteria
  Bacterial resistance: Ampicillin, 100 μg/mL
  Growth temperature: 37°C
  Growth strain: DH5alpha
  Copy number: High Copy
Gene/Insert
  Gene/Insert name: Histone Deacetylase 4
  Species: H. sapiens (human)
  Insert size (bp): 3300
  Entrez Gene: HDAC4 (a.k.a. AHO3, BDMR, HA6116, HD4, HDAC-4, HDAC-A, HDACA, NEDCHF, NEDCHID)
  Tag / fusion protein: IGd2 = Ires-destabilized GFP
  Cloning method: Restriction Enzyme; 5′ cloning site ECORV (destroyed during cloning); 3′ cloning site ECORV (destroyed during cloning)
  Sequencing primers: 5′ pCAG-F
Terms and licenses: Academic/Nonprofit Terms; Industry Terms: Not Available to Industry
How to cite: pCAG-HDAC4-IGd2 was a gift from Connie Cepko (Addgene plasmid # 22536 ; http://n2t.net/addgene:22536 ; RRID:Addgene_22536)
